Addgene plasmid #163433: Nup54_mEGFP494(-5)
Purpose: Mammalian expression of Nup54 with a mEGFP (missing the first 5 amino acids) at amino acid position 494
Depositing lab: Sanford Simon. Depositing organization: Rockefeller University.
Backbone
  Vector backbone: Unspecified
  Vector type: Mammalian Expression
Growth in bacteria
  Bacterial resistance: Kanamycin, 50 μg/mL
  Growth temperature: 37°C
  Growth strain: DH5alpha
  Copy number: High Copy
Gene/Insert
  Gene/Insert name: Nup54
  Species: H. sapiens (human)
  Entrez Gene: NUP54
  Promoter: CMV
  Tag / fusion protein: mEGFP (C terminal on insert)
  Cloning method: Gibson Cloning
Terms and licenses: Academic/Nonprofit Terms; Industry Terms: Not Available to Industry
How to cite: Nup54_mEGFP494(-5) was a gift from Sanford Simon (Addgene plasmid # 163433 ; http://n2t.net/addgene:163433 ; RRID:Addgene_163433)
