[The description below was written by a language model from this plasmid's Addgene catalogue record and pLannotate feature annotations shown in this document.]
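Description:
Nup54_mEGFP494(-5) is a 6,291 nt mammalian expression plasmid encoding the nuclear pore complex protein Nup54 fused to monomeric EGFP. The catalogue lists the backbone as unspecified, but the annotated layout shows the elements common to EGFP-fusion expression vectors. These are a CMV enhancer and immediate early promoter followed by a multiple cloning site, an SV40 polyadenylation signal after the fusion, an f1 origin, and a high-copy ColE1/pUC origin for propagation in E. coli. Selection relies on a single Tn5 NeoR/KanR gene placed behind both a bacterial (bla) promoter and the SV40 enhancer/early promoter and terminated by an HSV TK poly(A) signal. It therefore gives kanamycin resistance in bacteria and could support G418 selection in mammalian cells. Short fragments annotated as ble, bGH poly(A) and SV40 large T antigen appear to be vector remnants rather than functional units.

The payload is a Nup54 coding sequence of about 1.5 kb joined directly to a 702 nt mEGFP coding sequence. According to the record, the fluorescent protein lacks its first five amino acids and is placed at Nup54 amino acid position 494, and the fusion was assembled by Gibson cloning. In the feature table mEGFP follows the annotated Nup54 segment, which fits the catalogue's description of it as a C-terminal tag. The catalogue gives the insert species as human, whereas the automated annotation matched the coding sequence best to rat Nup54, and the record does not resolve this discrepancy. The stated purpose is mammalian expression of the tagged nucleoporin. This would allow fluorescence imaging of Nup54 at nuclear pores, and the name marks the fusion position and truncation, although the record does not explain why this junction was chosen.
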