Features (pLannotate 1.2.2; 15 found; start..end, strand, type, name):
     69..372     +  enhancer       CMV enhancer: human cytomegalovirus immediate early enhancer
    373..576     +  promoter       CMV promoter: human cytomegalovirus (CMV) immediate early promoter
    599..679     +  misc_feature   MCS: multiple cloning site
    688..2172    +  CDS            Nup54: NUP54_RAT - Experimental evidence at protein level: Swiss-Prot protein existence level 1. Component of the nuclear pore complex, a complex required for the trafficking across the nuclear membrane. From Rattus norvegicus (Rat).
   2170..2871    +  CDS            mEGFP: mEGFP is a basic (constitutively fluorescent) green fluorescent protein published in 2002, derived from Aequorea victoria. It has moderate acid sensitivity.
   2981..3064    +  CDS            large T antigen (fragment): large T antigen from SV40 (simian virus 40)
   3087..3208    +  polyA_signal   SV40 poly(A) signal: SV40 polyadenylation signal
   3242..3670    -  rep_origin     f1 ori (sequence partly withheld): f1 bacteriophage origin of replication; arrow indicates direction of (+) strand synthesis
   3697..3801    +  promoter       AmpR promoter: bla
   3803..4160    +  promoter       SV40 promoter: SV40 enhancer and early promoter
   4195..4989    +  CDS            NeoR/KanR: aminoglycoside phosphotransferase from Tn5; aph(3')-II (or nptII); confers resistance to neomycin, kanamycin, and G418 (Geneticin®)
   5010..5162    +  CDS            ble (fragment): BLE_KLEPN - Experimental evidence at protein level: Swiss-Prot protein existence level 1. Binding protein with a strong affinity to the bleomycin family of antibiotics. Binds to CL990; an antimitotic-antibiotic compound. From Klebsiella pneumoniae.
   5221..5268    +  polyA_signal   HSV TK poly(A) signal: herpes simplex virus thymidine kinase polyadenylation signal (Cole and Stacy, 1985)
   5359..5375    -  polyA_signal   bGH poly(A) signal (fragment): bovine growth hormone polyadenylation signal
   5597..6185    +  rep_origin     ori: high-copy-number ColE1/pMB1/pBR322/pUC origin of replication
>Addgene plasmid #163433 | Nup54_mEGFP494(-5) | addgene full sequence | sequence record 321675 | Addgene NGS Result
CCATGCATTAGTTATTAATAGTAATCAATTACGGGGTCATTAGTTCATAGCCCATATATGGAGTTCCGCG
TTACATAACTTACGGTAAATGGCCCGCCTGGCTGACCGCCCAACGACCCCCGCCCATTGACGTCAATAAT
GACGTATGTTCCCATAGTAACGCCAATAGGGACTTTCCATTGACGTCAATGGGTGGAGTATTTACGGTAA
ACTGCCCACTTGGCAGTACATCAAGTGTATCATATGCCAAGTACGCCCCCTATTGACGTCAATGACGGTA
AATGGCCCGCCTGGCATTATGCCCAGTACATGACCTTATGGGACTTTCCTACTTGGCAGTACATCTACGT
ATTAGTCATCGCTATTACCATGGTGATGCGGTTTTGGCAGTACATCAATGGGCGTGGATAGCGGTTTGAC
TCACGGGGATTTCCAAGTCTCCACCCCATTGACGTCAATGGGAGTTTGTTTTGGCACCAAAATCAACGGG
ACTTTCCAAAATGTCGTAACAACTCCGCCCCATTGACGCAAATGGGCGGTAGGCGTGTACGGTGGGAGGT
CTATATAAGCAGAGCTGGTTTAGTGAACCGTCAGATCCGCTAGCGCTACCGGACTCAGATCTCGAGCTCA
AGCTTCGAATTCTGCAGTCGACGGTACCGCGGGCCCGGGATCCACCGGTCCCGCGACATGGCATTCAATT
TTGGGGCTCCTTCGGGCACTTCGGGCACCTCTACAGCCACCGCGGCACCGGCGGGCGGGTTTGGCGGATT
TGGAACAACAACTACAACTGCAGGCTCTGCATTCAGCTTTTCTGCCCCAACAAACACAGGCAGTACAGGC
CTTCTCGGCGGCACTCAGAACAAAGGTTTTGGCTTTGGCACTGGTTTTGGCACATCGACGGGTACTGGCA
CTGGTTTAGGCACTGGCTTGGGAACCGGACTTGGATTCGGAGGATTTAACACCCAGCAGCAGCAGCAGCA
GCAGCAGACTTCTTTAGGCGGTCTCTTCAGTCAGCCTGCACAGGCCCCTGCGCAGTCCAACCAACTCATC
AACACTGCCAGCGCTCTTTCTGCTCCAACGCTATTGGGGGATGAGAGAGATGCCATCTTGGCAAAGTGGA
ACCAGTTGCAGGCCTTCTGGGGAACAGGAAAAGGATATTTCAATAATAACATTCCTCCAGTGGAGTTTAC
ACAGGAAAACCCCTTTTGCCGATTTAAGGCTGTCGGTTACAGTTGTATGCCCAATAACAAAGATGAAGAT
GGACTAGTGGTTCTAATTTTCAACAAAAAAGAAACAGATATTAGAAGCCAACAACAGCAGTTGGTAGAAT
CATTGCATAAAGTTCTGGGAGGAAACCAGACCCTCACTGTCAATGTGGAGGGCATTAAGACACTGCCCGA
CGATCAGACAGAAGTTGTCATTTACATTGTTGAGCGCTCTCCAAATGGCACCTCGAGAAGAGTTCCAGCG
ACAACGCTGTATGCCCACTTTGAGCAAGCCAACATTAAAACACAGCTTCAGCAGCTTGGCGTGACCCTTT
CTATGACCAGAACAGAGCTGTCTCCTGCTCAGATCAAGCAGCTCCTACAGAACCCTCCTGCTGGTGTTGA
TCCCATTATTTGGGAACAGGCCAAGGTGGATAACCCGGATTCTGAAAAATTAATTCCTGTTCCAATGGTG
GGTTTCAAAGAATTGCTTCGAAGACTGAAGGTTCAAGACCAGATGACTAAGCAGCACCAGACCAGATTAG
ATATCATATCTGAAGATATTAGTGAACTGCAAAAGAATCAAACTACAACTATGGCCAAAATAGCACAATA
CAAGAGGAAACTGATGGATCTCTCACACAGAACCTTACAGGTCCTAATCAAGCAGGAAATCCAGAGGAAG
AGTGGCTATGCCATCCAGGCTGAGGAAGAACAGTTGCGGGTTCAGCTAGATACGATTCAAGGAGAGCTGA
ATGCACCCACTCAGTTCAAAGGTCGACTGAATGAACTGATGTCCCAGATCAGGATGCAGAATCATTTTGG
AGCTGTGAAATCTGAAGAAAAGTATTACATAGATGCAGACCTATTACGAGAGATCAAGCAGCATTTGAAA
CAGCAACAGGAAGGCCTTAGCCACCTGATTAGCATCATAAAAGACGACCTGGAAGATATCAAGCTGGTAG
AGGAGCTGTTCACCGGGGTGGTGCCCATCCTGGTCGAGCTGGACGGCGACGTAAACGGCCACAAGTTCAG
CGTGTCCGGCGAGGGCGAGGGCGATGCCACCTACGGCAAGCTGACCCTGAAGTTCATCTGCACCACCGGC
AAGCTGCCCGTGCCCTGGCCCACCCTCGTGACCACCCTGACCTACGGCGTGCAGTGCTTCAGCCGCTACC
CCGACCACATGAAGCAGCACGACTTCTTCAAGTCCGCCATGCCCGAAGGCTACGTCCAGGAGCGCACCAT
CTTCTTCAAGGACGACGGCAACTACAAGACCCGCGCCGAGGTGAAGTTCGAGGGCGACACCCTGGTGAAC
CGCATCGAGCTGAAGGGCATCGACTTCAAGGAGGACGGCAACATCCTGGGGCACAAGCTGGAGTACAACT
ACAACAGCCACAACGTCTATATCATGGCCGACAAGCAGAAGAACGGCATCAAGGTGAACTTCAAGATCCG
CCACAACATCGAGGACGGCAGCGTGCAGCTCGCCGACCACTACCAGCAGAACACCCCCATCGGCGACGGC
CCCGTGCTGCTGCCCGACAACCACTACCTGAGCACCCAGTCCAAGCTGAGCAAAGACCCCAACGAGAAGC
GCGATCACATGGTCCTGCTGGAGTTCGTGACCGCCGCCGGGATCACTCTCGGCATGGACGAGCTGTACAA
GGAGCATGGACTGAATGAGACCATCCACAGCAGAGGCGGGGTCTTTAGCTGACCATTGCGCTGTCCAGAG
GTTCATAAAGCTGTGTACAAGTAAAGCGGCCGCGACTCTAGATCATAATCAGCCATACCACATTTGTAGA
GGTTTTACTTGCTTTAAAAAACCTCCCACACCTCCCCCTGAACCTGAAACATAAAATGAATGCAATTGTT
GTTGTTAACTTGTTTATTGCAGCTTATAATGGTTACAAATAAAGCAATAGCATCACAAATTTCACAAATA
AAGCATTTTTTTCACTGCATTCTAGTTGTGGTTTGTCCAAACTCATCAATGTATCTTAAGGCGTAAATTG
TAAGCGTTAATATTTTGTTAAAATTCGCGTTAAATTTTTGTTAAATCAGCTCATTTTTTAACCAATAGGC
CGAAATCGGCAAAATCCCTTATAAATCAAAAGAATAGACCGAGATAGGGT
[37 nt withheld, positions 3341-3377]
AAAGAACGTGGACTCCAACGTCAAAGG
[49 nt withheld, positions 3405-3453]
T
[91 nt withheld, positions 3455-3545]
G
[124 nt withheld, positions 3547-3670]
CAGGTGGCACTTTTCGGGGAAATGTGCGCGGAACCCCTATTTGTTTATTTTTCTAAATACATTCAAATAT
GTATCCGCTCATGAGACAATAACCCTGATAAATGCTTCAATAATATTGAAAAAGGAAGAGTCCTGAGGCG
GAAAGAACCAGCTGTGGAATGTGTGTCAGTTAGGGTGTGGAAAGTCCCCAGGCTCCCCAGCAGGCAGAAG
TATGCAAAGCATGCATCTCAATTAGTCAGCAACCAGGTGTGGAAAGTCCCCAGGCTCCCCAGCAGGCAGA
AGTATGCAAAGCATGCATCTCAATTAGTCAGCAACCATAGTCCCGCCCCTAACTCCGCCCATCCCGCCCC
TAACTCCGCCCAGTTCCGCCCATTCTCCGCCCCATGGCTGACTAATTTTTTTTATTTATGCAGAGGCCGA
GGCCGCCTCGGCCTCTGAGCTATTCCAGAAGTAGTGAGGAGGCTTTTTTGGAGGCCTAGGCTTTTGCAAA
GATCGATCAAGAGACAGGATGAGGATCGTTTCGCATGATTGAACAAGATGGATTGCACGCAGGTTCTCCG
GCCGCTTGGGTGGAGAGGCTATTCGGCTATGACTGGGCACAACAGACAATCGGCTGCTCTGATGCCGCCG
TGTTCCGGCTGTCAGCGCAGGGGCGCCCGGTTCTTTTTGTCAAGACCGACCTGTCCGGTGCCCTGAATGA
ACTGCAAGACGAGGCAGCGCGGCTATCGTGGCTGGCCACGACGGGCGTTCCTTGCGCAGCTGTGCTCGAC
GTTGTCACTGAAGCGGGAAGGGACTGGCTGCTATTGGGCGAAGTGCCGGGGCAGGATCTCCTGTCATCTC
ACCTTGCTCCTGCCGAGAAAGTATCCATCATGGCTGATGCAATGCGGCGGCTGCATACGCTTGATCCGGC
TACCTGCCCATTCGACCACCAAGCGAAACATCGCATCGAGCGAGCACGTACTCGGATGGAAGCCGGTCTT
GTCGATCAGGATGATCTGGACGAAGAGCATCAGGGGCTCGCGCCAGCCGAACTGTTCGCCAGGCTCAAGG
CGAGCATGCCCGACGGCGAGGATCTCGTCGTGACCCATGGCGATGCCTGCTTGCCGAATATCATGGTGGA
AAATGGCCGCTTTTCTGGATTCATCGACTGTGGCCGGCTGGGTGTGGCGGACCGCTATCAGGACATAGCG
TTGGCTACCCGTGATATTGCTGAAGAGCTTGGCGGCGAATGGGCTGACCGCTTCCTCGTGCTTTACGGTA
TCGCCGCTCCCGATTCGCAGCGCATCGCCTTCTATCGCCTTCTTGACGAGTTCTTCTGAGCGGGACTCTG
GGGTTCGAAATGACCGACCAAGCGACGCCCAACCTGCCATCACGAGATTTCGATTCCACCGCCGCCTTCT
ATGAAAGGTTGGGCTTCGGAATCGTTTTCCGGGACGCCGGCTGGATGATCCTCCAGCGCGGGGATCTCAT
GCTGGAGTTCTTCGCCCACCCTAGGGGGAGGCTAACTGAAACACGGAAGGAGACAATACCGGAAGGAACC
CGCGCTATGACGGCAATAAAAAGACAGAATAAAACGCACGGTGTTGGGTCGTTTGTTCATAAACGCGGGG
TTCGGTCCCAGGGCTGGCACTCTGTCGATACCCCACCGAGACCCCATTGGGGCCAATACGCCCGCGTTTC
TTCCTTTTCCCCACCCCACCCCCCAAGTTCGGGTGAAGGCCCAGGGCTCGCAGCCAACGTCGGGGCGGCA
GGCCCTGCCATAGCCTCAGGTTACTCATATATACTTTAGATTGATTTAAAACTTCATTTTTAATTTAAAA
GGATCTAGGTGAAGATCCTTTTTGATAATCTCATGACCAAAATCCCTTAACGTGAGTTTTCGTTCCACTG
AGCGTCAGACCCCGTAGAAAAGATCAAAGGATCTTCTTGAGATCCTTTTTTTCTGCGCGTAATCTGCTGC
TTGCAAACAAAAAAACCACCGCTACCAGCGGTGGTTTGTTTGCCGGATCAAGAGCTACCAACTCTTTTTC
CGAAGGTAACTGGCTTCAGCAGAGCGCAGATACCAAATACTGTTCTTCTAGTGTAGCCGTAGTTAGGCCA
CCACTTCAAGAACTCTGTAGCACCGCCTACATACCTCGCTCTGCTAATCCTGTTACCAGTGGCTGCTGCC
AGTGGCGATAAGTCGTGTCTTACCGGGTTGGACTCAAGACGATAGTTACCGGATAAGGCGCAGCGGTCGG
GCTGAACGGGGGGTTCGTGCACACAGCCCAGCTTGGAGCGAACGACCTACACCGAACTGAGATACCTACA
GCGTGAGCTATGAGAAAGCGCCACGCTTCCCGAAGGGAGAAAGGCGGACAGGTATCCGGTAAGCGGCAGG
GTCGGAACAGGAGAGCGCACGAGGGAGCTTCCAGGGGGAAACGCCTGGTATCTTTATAGTCCTGTCGGGT
TTCGCCACCTCTGACTTGAGCGTCGATTTTTGTGATGCTCGTCAGGGGGGCGGAGCCTATGGAAAAACGC
CAGCAACGCGGCCTTTTTACGGTTCCTGGCCTTTTGCTGGCCTTTTGCTCACATGTTCTTTCCTGCGTTA
TCCCCTGATTCTGTGGATAACCGTATTACCG
